>Addgene plasmid #91558 | pHH0103_NOXO1-2/2 | addgene full sequence | sequence record 192618 | Addgene NGS Result
GACATTAACCTATAAAAATAGGCGTATCACGAGGCCCTTTCGTCTTCAAGAATTCCCGACACCATCGAAT
GGTGCAAAACCTTTCGCGGTATGGCATGATAGCGCCCGGAAGAGAGTCAATTCAGGGTGGTGAATGTGAA
ACCAGTAACGTTATACGATGTCGCAGAGTATGCCGGTGTCTCTTATCAGACCGTTTCCCGCGTGGTGAAC
CAGGCCAGCCACGTTTCTGCGAAAACGCGGGAAAAAGTGGAAGCGGCGATGGCGGAGCTGAATTACATTC
CCAACCGCGTGGCACAACAACTGGCGGGCAAACAGTCGTTGCTGATTGGCGTTGCCACCTCCAGTCTGGC
CCTGCACGCGCCGTCGCAAATTGTCGCGGCGATTAAATCTCGCGCCGATCAACTGGGTGCCAGCGTGGTG
GTGTCGATGGTAGAACGAAGCGGCGTCGAAGCCTGTAAAGCGGCGGTGCACAATCTTCTCGCGCAACGCG
TCAGTGGGCTGATCATTAACTATCCGCTGGATGACCAGGATGCCATTGCTGTGGAAGCTGCCTGCACTAA
TGTTCCGGCGTTATTTCTTGATGTCTCTGACCAGACACCCATCAACAGTATTATTTTCTCCCATGAAGAC
GGTACGCGACTGGGCGTGGAGCATCTGGTCGCATTGGGTCACCAGCAAATCGCGCTGTTAGCGGGCCCAT
TAAGTTCTGTCTCGGCGCGTCTGCGTCTGGCTGGCTGGCATAAATATCTCACTCGCAATCAAATTCAGCC
GATAGCGGAACGGGAAGGCGACTGGAGTGCCATGTCCGGTTTTCAACAAACCATGCAAATGCTGAATGAG
GGCATCGTTCCCACTGCGATGCTGGTTGCCAACGATCAGATGGCGCTGGGCGCAATGCGCGCCATTACCG
AGTCCGGGCTGCGCGTTGGTGCGGATATCTCGGTAGTGGGATACGACGATACCGAAGACAGCTCATGTTA
TATCCCGCCGTTAACCACCATCAAACAGGATTTTCGCCTGCTGGGGCAAACCAGCGTGGACCGCTTGCTG
CAACTCTCTCAGGGCCAGGCGGTGAAGGGCAATCAGCTGTTGCCCGTCTCACTGGTGAAAAGAAAAACCA
CCCTGGCGCCCAATACGCAAACCGCCTCTCCCCGCGCGTTGGCCGATTCATTAATGCAGCTGGCACGACA
GGTTTCCCGACTGGAAAGCGGGCAGTGAGCGCAACGCAATTAATGTAAGTTAGCTCACTCATTAGGCACA
ATTCTCATGTTTGACAGCTTATCATCGACTGCACGGTGCACCAATGCTTCTGGCGTCAGGCAGCCATCGG
AAGCTGTGGTATGGCTGTGCAGGTCGTAAATCACTGCATAATTCGTGTCGCTCAAGGCGCACTCCCGTTC
TGGATAATGTTTTTTGCGCCGACATCATAACGGTTCTGGCAAATATTCTGAAATGAGCTGTTGACAATTA
ATCATCGGCTCGTATAATGTGTGGAATTGTGAGCGGATAACAATTTCACACAGGAAACAGCCAGTCCGTT
TAGGTGTTTTCACGAGCACTTCACCAACAAGGACCATAGATTATGAAAATCGAAGAACACCATCACCATC
ACCATTCCAGCGGTAAGCTTATGTCCCCTATACTAGGTTATTGGAAAATTAAGGGCCTTGTGCAACCCAC
TCGACTTCTTTTGGAATATCTTGAAGAAAAATATGAAGAGCATTTGTATGAGCGCGATGAAGGTGATAAA
TGGCGAAACAAAAAGTTTGAATTGGGTTTGGAGTTTCCCAATCTTCCTTATTATATTGATGGTGATGTTA
AATTAACACAGTCTATGGCCATCATACGTTATATAGCTGACAAGCACAACATGTTGGGTGGTTGTCCAAA
AGAGCGTGCAGAGATTTCAATGCTTGAAGGAGCGGTTTTGGATATTAGATACGGTGTTTCGAGAATTGCA
TATAGTAAAGACTTTGAAACTCTCAAAGTTGATTTTCTTAGCAAGCTACCTGAAATGCTGAAAATGTTCG
AAGATCGTTTATGTCATAAAACATATTTAAATGGTGATCATGTAACCCATCCTGACTTCATGTTGTATGA
CGCTCTTGATGTTGTTTTATACATGGACCCAATGTGCCTGGATGCGTTCCCAAAATTAGTTTGTTTTAAA
AAACGTATTGAAGCTATCCCACAAATTGATAAGTACTTGAAATCCAGCAAGTATATAGCATGGCCTTTGC
AGGGCTGGCAAGCCACGTTTGGTGGTGGCGACCATCCTCCAAAATCGGATCTGGAAGTTCTGTTCCAGGG
GCCCCTGTCCAGCGGTCTGGTTCCGCGTGGTTCCGGTACCGCGGCCCAGCCGGCCCCACAGTTTTGTGCA
TCCCGTGCCTATGAATCTTCTCGTGCCGATGAACTGTCTGTTCCAGCAGGTGCACGTGTTCGTGTTCTGG
AAACCTCTGATCGTGGTTGGTGGCTGTGTCGTTATGGTGATCGTGCAGGTTTACTGCCAGCAGTTCTGTT
ACGTCCAGAAGGTGCGGCCGCATA
[142 nt withheld, positions 2545-2686]
C
[98 nt withheld, positions 2688-2785]
AGTTTGTACTGGTGACGAAACTCAGTGTCTAGCTAGAGTGGC
[149 nt withheld, positions 2828-2976]
T
[41 nt withheld, positions 2978-3018]
T
[62 nt withheld, positions 3020-3081]
A
[35 nt withheld, positions 3083-3117]
CCTCCCTCAATCGGTTGAATGTCGCCCTTTTGTCTTTGGCGCTGGTAAACCATATGAA
[86 nt withheld, positions 3176-3261]
T
[54 nt withheld, positions 3263-3316]
CTAGCGCCGCCCTATACCTTGTCTGCCTCCCCGCGTTGCGTCGCGGTGCATGGAGCCGGGCCACCTCGAC
CTGAATGGAAGCCGGCGGCACCTCGCTAACGGATTCACCACTCCAAGAATTGGAGCCAATCAATTCTTGC
GGAGAACTGTGAATGCGCAAACCAACCCTTGGCAGAACATATCCATCGCGTCCGCCATCTCCAGCAGCCG
CACGCGGCGCATCTCGGGCAGCGTTGGGTCCTGGCCACGGGTGCGCATGATCGTGCTCCTGTCGTTGAGG
ACCCGGCTAGGCTGGCGGGGTTGCCTTACTGGTTAGCAGAATGAATCACCGATACGCGAGCGAACGTGAA
GCGACTGCTGCTGCAAAACGTCTGCGACCTGAGCAACAACATGAATGGTCTTCGGTTTCCGTGTTTCGTA
AAGTCTGGAAACGCGGAAGTCAGCGCCCTGCACCATTATGTTCCGGATCTGCATCGCAGGATGCTGCTGG
CTACCCTGTGGAACACCTACATCTGTATTAACGAAGCGCTGGCATTGACCCTGAGTGATTTTTCTCTGGT
CCCGCCGCATCCATACCGCCAGTTGTTTACCCTCACAACGTTCCAGTAACCGGGCATGTTCATCATCAGT
AACCCGTATCGTGAGCATCCTCTCTCGTTTCATCGGTATCATTACCCCCATGAACAGAAATCCCCCTTAC
ACGGAGGCATCAGTGACCAAACAGGAAAAAACCGCCCTTAACATGGCCCGCTTTATCAGAAGCCAGACAT
TAACGCTTCTGGAGAAACTCAACGAGCTGGACGCGGATGAACAGGCAGACATCTGTGAATCGCTTCACGA
CCACGCTGATGAGCTTTACCGCAGGATCCGCGAAATTGTAAGCGTTAATATTTTGTTAAAATTCGCGTTA
AATTTTTGTTAAATCAGCTCATTTTTTAACCAATAGGCCGAAATCGGCAAAATCCCTTATAAATCAAAAG
AATAGACCGAGATAGGGT
[37 nt withheld, positions 4315-4351]
AAAGAACGTGGACTCCAACGTCAAAGG
[49 nt withheld, positions 4379-4427]
T
[91 nt withheld, positions 4429-4519]
G
[124 nt withheld, positions 4521-4644]
CGCGGATCCTGCCTCGCGCGTTTCGGTGATGACGGTGAAAACCTCTGACACATGCAGCTCCCGGAGACGG
TCACAGCTTGTCTGTAAGCGGATGCCGGGAGCAGACAAGCCCGTCAGGGCGCGTCAGCGGGTGTTGGCGG
GTGTCGGGGCGCAGCCATGACCCAGTCACGTAGCGATAGCGGAGTGTATACTGGCTTAACTATGCGGCAT
CAGAGCAGATTGTACTGAGAGTGCACCATATGCGGTGTGAAATACCGCACAGATGCGTAAGGAGAAAATA
CCGCATCAGGCGCTCTTCCGCTTCCTCGCTCACTGACTCGCTGCGCTCGGTCGTTCGGCTGCGGCGAGCG
GTATCAGCTCACTCAAAGGCGGTAATACGGTTATCCACAGAATCAGGGGATAACGCAGGAAAGAACATGT
GAGCAAAAGGCCAGCAAAAGGCCAGGAACCGTAAAAAGGCCGCGTTGCTGGCGTTTTTCCATAGGCTCCG
CCCCCCTGACGAGCATCACAAAAATCGACGCTCAAGTCAGAGGTGGCGAAACCCGACAGGACTATAAAGA
TACCAGGGTTTCCCCCTGGAAGCTCCCTCGTGCGCTCTCCTGTTCCGACCCTGCCGCTTACCGGATACCT
GTCCGCCTTTCTCCCTTCGGGAAGCGTGGCGCTTTCTCATAGCTCACGCTGTAGGTATCTCAGTTCGGTG
TAGGTCGTTCGCTCCAAGCTGGGCTGTGTGCACGAACCCCCCGTTCAGCCCGACCGCTGCGCCTTATCCG
GTAACTATCGTCTTGAGTCCAACCCGGTAAGACACGACTTATCGCCACTGGCAGCAGCCACTGGTAACAG
GATTAGCAGAGCGAGGTATGTAGGCGGTGCTACAGAGTTCTTGAAGTGGTGGCCTAACTACGGCTACACT
AGAAGGACAGTATTTGGTATCTGCGCTCTGCTGAAGCCAGTTACCTTCGGAAAAAGAGTTGGTAGCTCTT
GATCCGGCAAACAAACCACCGCTGGTAGCGGTGGTTTTTTTGTTTGCAAGCAGCAGATTACGCGCAGAAA
AAAAGGATCTCAAGAAGATCCTTTGATCTTTTCTACGGGGTCTGACGCTCAGTGGAACGAAAACTCACGT
TAAGGGATTTTGGTCATGAGATTATCAAAAAGGATCTTCACCTAGATCCTTTTAAATTAAAAATGAAGTT
TTAAATCAATCTAAAGTATATATGAGTAAACTTGGTCTGACAGTTACCAATGCTTAATCAGTGAGGCACC
TATCTCAGCGATCTGTCTATTTCGTTCATCCATAGTTGCCTGACTCCCCGTCGTGTAGATAACTACGATA
CGGGAGGGCTTACCATCTGGCCCCAGTGCTGCAATGATACCGCGAGACCCACGCTCACCGGCTCCAGATT
TATCAGCAATAAACCAGCCAGCCGGAAGGGCCGAGCGCAGAAGTGGTCCTGCAACTTTATCCGCCTCCAT
CCAGTCTATTAATTGTTGCCGGGAAGCTAGAGTAAGTAGTTCGCCAGTTAATAGTTTGCGCAACGTTGTT
GCCATTGCTGCAGGCATCGTGGTGTCACGCTCGTCGTTTGGTATGGCTTCATTCAGCTCCGGTTCCCAAC
GATCAAGGCGAGTTACATGATCCCCCATGTTGTGCAAAAAAGCGGTTAGCTCCTTCGGTCCTCCGATCGT
TGTCAGAAGTAAGTTGGCCGCAGTGTTATCACTCATGGTTATGGCAGCACTGCATAATTCTCTTACTGTC
ATGCCATCCGTAAGATGCTTTTCTGTGACTGGTGAGTACTCAACCAAGTCATTCTGAGAATAGTGTATGC
GGCGACCGAGTTGCTCTTGCCCGGCGTCAACACGGGATAATACCGCGCCACATAGCAGAACTTTAAAAGT
GCTCATCATTGGAAAACGTTCTTCGGGGCGAAAACTCTCAAGGATCTTACCGCTGTTGAGATCCAGTTCG
ATGTAACCCACTCGTGCACCCAACTGATCTTCAGCATCTTTTACTTTCACCAGCGTTTCTGGGTGAGCAA
AAACAGGAAGGCAAAATGCCGCAAAAAAGGGAATAAGGGCGACACGGAAATGTTGAATACTCATACTCTT
CCTTTTTCAATATTATTGAAGCATTTATCAGGGTTATTGTCTCATGAGCGGATACATATTTGAATGTATT
TAGAAAAATAAACAAATAGGGGTTCCGCGCACATTTCCCCGAAAAGTGCCACCTGACGTCTAAGAAACCA
TTATTATCAT
Features (pLannotate 1.2.2; 21 found; start..end, strand, type, name):
     58..135     +  promoter       lacIq promoter: lacI (mutant); In the lacIq allele, a single base change in the promoter boosts expression of the lacI gene about 10-fold.
    136..1218    +  CDS            lacI: lac repressor; lacI; The lac repressor binds to the lac operator to inhibit transcription in E. coli. This inhibition can be relieved by adding lactose or isopropyl-β-D-thiogalactopyranoside (IPTG).
   1231..1252    +  protein_bind   CAP binding site: CAP binding activates transcription in the presence of cAMP. E. coli catabolite activator protein
   1271..1288    +  promoter       tet promoter (fragment): E. coli promoter for tetracycline efflux protein gene
   1461..1489    +  promoter       tac promoter: strong E. coli promoter; hybrid between the trp and lac UV5 promoters
   1497..1513    +  protein_bind   lac operator: The lac repressor binds to the lac operator to inhibit transcription in E. coli. This inhibition can be relieved by adding lactose or isopropyl-β-D-thiogalactopyranoside (IPTG). lac repressor encoded by lacI
   1598..1615    +  CDS            6xHis: 6xHis affinity tag
   1631..2284    +  CDS            GST26_SCHJA: Experimental evidence at protein level: Swiss-Prot protein existence level 1. GST isoenzymes appear to play a central role in the parasite detoxification system. Other functions are also suspected including a role in increasing the solubility of haematin in the parasite gut. From Schistosoma japonicum (Blood fluke).
   2366..2542    +  CDS            NOXO1 (fragment): NOXO1_HUMAN - Also known as P41NOX, SH3PXD5. Experimental evidence at protein level: Swiss-Prot protein existence level 1. Constitutively potentiates the superoxide-generating activity of NOX1 and NOX3 and is required for the biogenesis of otoconia/otolith, which are crystalline structures of the inner ear involved in the perception of gravity. Isoform 3 is more potent than isoform 1 in activating NOX3. Together with NOXA1, may also substitute to NCF1/p47phox and NCF2/p67phox in supporting the phagocyte NOX2/gp91phox superoxide-generating activity. From Homo sapiens (Human).
   2549..2596    +  terminator     fd terminator (sequence withheld): central terminator from bacteriophage fd (Otsuka and Kunisawa, 1982)
   2601..2813    +  CDS            M13 gene III (fragment) (sequence partly withheld): pIII; III; minor coat protein
   2828..3298    +  CDS            M13 gene III (fragment) (sequence partly withheld): pIII; III; minor coat protein
   3320..3390    +  CDS            TcR (fragment): tetracycline efflux protein; tet; confers resistance to tetracycline
   3632..4012    -  CDS            YPB1_ECOLX: Protein predicted: Swiss-Prot protein existence level 4. From Escherichia coli.
   4029..4180    +  CDS            rop (fragment): Rop protein, which maintains plasmids at low copy number; rop
   4216..4644    -  rep_origin     f1 ori (sequence partly withheld): f1 bacteriophage origin of replication; arrow indicates direction of (+) strand synthesis
   4653..4692    +  CDS            rop (fragment): Rop protein, which maintains plasmids at low copy number; rop
   4794..4934    +  misc_feature   bom: basis of mobility region from pBR322
   5120..5707    -  rep_origin     ori: high-copy-number ColE1/pMB1/pBR322/pUC origin of replication
   5878..6738    -  CDS            AmpR: β-lactamase; bla; confers resistance to ampicillin, carbenicillin, and related antibiotics
   6739..6843    -  promoter       AmpR promoter: bla
