[The description below was written by a language model from this plasmid's Addgene catalogue record and pLannotate feature annotations shown in this document.]
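Description:
pHH0103_NOXO1-2/2 is a bacterial expression plasmid built on the pHH0103 backbone for producing and purifying a single human SH3 domain from NOXO1, the NADPH oxidase organizer protein that supports superoxide generation by NOX1 and NOX3. The name indicates the second of the two SH3 domains in that protein. The insert is recorded as 221 bp, cloned between SfiI and NotI sites, and the annotated NOXO1 fragment covers about 177 nt of the 6,894 nt sequenced plasmid.

Expression is driven by the hybrid tac promoter followed by a lac operator. The plasmid also carries lacI under the up-mutated lacIq promoter, so transcription is repressed until relieved with IPTG. The open reading frame begins with a 6xHis tag, continues through Schistosoma japonicum glutathione S-transferase, and ends with the NOXO1 SH3 fragment, giving a His-GST fusion that can be captured by metal-chelate or glutathione affinity methods. An fd phage terminator lies directly downstream. Beyond it are fragments of M13 gene III, which, together with the f1 origin, suggest that the backbone derives from a phagemid display vector; these pIII pieces sit after the terminator, and the record assigns them no role.

The plasmid is propagated in E. coli through a ColE1/pBR322-type origin with the bom region. The rop gene is annotated only as fragments interrupted by the f1 ori, and remnants of the tetracycline resistance gene and its promoter are also present. Selection is by ampicillin through β-lactamase, and the catalogue lists the plasmid as low copy. It belongs to a set of constructs made for a family-wide analysis of the binding specificities of human SH3 domains.
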