Addgene plasmid #91558: pHH0103_NOXO1-2/2
Purpose: Protein expression and purification of human SH3 domain construct NOXO1-2/2
Depositing lab: Sachdev Sidhu. Depositing organization: University of Toronto. Publication: Comprehensive Analysis of the Human SH3 Domain Family Reveals a Wide Variety of Non-canonical Specificities. Teyra J, Huang H, Jain S, Guan X, Dong A, Liu Y, Tempel W, Min J, Tong Y, Kim PM, Bader GD, Sidhu SS. Structure. 2017 Oct 3;25(10):1598-1610.e3. doi: 10.1016/j.str.2017.07.017. Epub 2017 Sep 7. PubMed 28890361.
Backbone
  Vector backbone: pHH0103
  Vector type: Bacterial Expression
Growth in bacteria
  Bacterial resistance: Ampicillin, 100 μg/mL
  Growth temperature: 37°C
  Growth strain: DH5alpha
  Copy number: Low Copy
Gene/Insert
  Gene/Insert name: NOXO1-2/2
  Species: H. sapiens (human)
  Insert size (bp): 221
  Entrez Gene: NOXO1 (a.k.a. P41NOX, P41NOXA, P41NOXB, P41NOXC, SH3PXD5, SNX28)
  Cloning method: Restriction Enzyme; 5′ cloning site Sfi1 (unknown if destroyed); 3′ cloning site Not1 (unknown if destroyed)
Terms and licenses: Academic/Nonprofit Terms; Industry Terms: Not Available to Industry
How to cite: pHH0103_NOXO1-2/2 was a gift from Sachdev Sidhu (Addgene plasmid # 91558 ; http://n2t.net/addgene:91558 ; RRID:Addgene_91558)
