>Addgene plasmid #91558 | pHH0103_NOXO1-2/2 | depositor partial sequence | sequence record 176046 | insert sequence
GGTACCGAATTCGGATCCGCGCGCTGCCACAGTTTTGTGCATCCCGTGCCTATGAATCTTCTCGTGCCGA
TGAACTGTCTGTTCCAGCAGGTGCACGTGTTCGTGTTCTGGAAACCTCTGATCGTGGTTGGTGGCTGTGT
CGTTATGGTGATCGTGCAGGTTTACTGCCAGCAGTTCTGTTACGTCCAGAAGGTGCGGCCGCTAGCTAAG
TCGACGAGCTC
